>Addgene plasmid #74141 | Zebrafish lim5 (lhx5) | addgene partial sequence | sequence record 142125 | M13-Rev 5'-CAGGAAACAGCTATGACC-3'
AAGCTGGAGCTCCACCGCGGTGGCGGCCGCTCTAGAACTAGTGGATCCCCCGGGCTGCAGGAATTCGGCA
CGAGCAGGTGGATCGAGGACAACTTGGAAAAGTCAAAACTCTGCGCTACAAGTATATTTATGTTCTGATT
TGCTGGATATCTGGAAAACGACAGGTATAATGCATAACAATCACGTCCGGAGTGTTTACCACTAGGCGTG
GTGGGGACTCATTGTCAAGACGGAACATTTGCTCTGCTGTTGCCTCCCTCTCCAAGAAGCCAAGACGTTG
CTCCGCACCGATTCGTGTGGCCCCAATCCGAGGCGCGGTGCCCGTTTGGGAAGGTCGGCTCTCGGTCCCC
TCCAGGGCGGAATGATGGTGCACTGCGCGGGGTGTGAGAGGCCCATTCTGGATCGGTTCCTCTTAAACGT
TCTGGACCGCGCATGGCACGCCAAGTGTGTCCAATGCTGCGAGTGTAACTGCAACCTGACCGAAAAATGT
TTCTCCAGGGATGGAAAGCTCTATTGCAAAATTGACTTTTTCAGGCGTTTTGGTACGAAATGTGCGGGCT
GCTTGCAGGGAATTTCGCCCAGCGATCTCGTGCGAAGAGCGCGCAGCAAGGTGTTTCATCTCAACTGTTT
CACGTGCATGGTGTGCAACAAACAGCTGTCCACGGGCGAGGAGCTCTACGTCATTGACGAAAACAAATTT
GTGTGTAAAGAGGACTACCTGAGCGCGAGCGCCATCAAAGAGGTCAATTTAAACTCAGTGTCGTCGTGTA
CAGACCGGAGTTTATCGCCTGATCTTCCGGATCAAATCCAGGACGACACGAAGGAGACGGACAATTCCAC
ATCTTCAGATAA
