>Addgene plasmid #74141 | Zebrafish lim5 (lhx5) | addgene partial sequence | sequence record 142127 | M13-F20 5'-TGTAAAACGACGGCCAGT-3'
CCCCTCGAGTTTTTTTTTTTTTTTTTTTTTTTTTTTCTGGGTGTTCATTGAAATGTTTAATGAACCAATT
CGTCAGTTAATGAATGAACCAAATATGTTACAAATGGACCTGTTGTAAGACAGAAAAGAAAACATTTGAA
CCAACCGAGCCTCTGTGTCTTGGAAAAGAAAGAAACTGAAGCCAACAGAAGGATGAAAATGGATTTGCCT
TTAAGTACTAGCTCACTTCTGACCATCAGATGCGGTTGCTAATGAGTAAGTCAAAGCAGTAGAAAAATCC
CTCAGACAAACATCTTGATTGTGATGTAATCGTAATAAACCTTTGCGAACGCACTCAAACCAGGGTGACC
ACTGACAATACACATCCTTTGATAGCAGAACCTAAACTGCAAGAGAGAGCACATGATGTCAGTCCAACTC
TCAGGTTTATGGTCCAAATGTTGGTGTGTTCTGGTCCATGAACAGCCAATAAGCCCTCCCTTGGTAGACC
ACTAAGGTAGACTGGTTAGGTTGGAATCCCCTCTGTGTCCATAGAGTCTTATTGTCTCTGTCCTACCAAA
CAGTGTTCTCCCCCATCTCTTGACCAGGATGGGACATTGGGCCGCTGTAACTGGTATTGTTGGCCAGGGG
GAAGGGTGGACTCCCTGTGAATCCACCTTCCCCCTGTGGATTGGAATGGAGAGGTCCAGTCATGCCTGGT
TCGGGACTAGGGGTGTCTGCATGGGATATC
