[The description below was written by a language model from this plasmid's Addgene catalogue record.]
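Description:
Zebrafish lim5 (lhx5) is a basic cDNA clone carrying the Danio rerio lhx5 gene, also known as lim5, inserted into the BS KS+ (Bluescript KS+) backbone. This is a general-purpose bacterial cloning phagemid rather than an expression or delivery vector. It is maintained in E. coli as a high-copy plasmid and selected with ampicillin. No feature table accompanies the record, so the cloning sites used, the orientation of the insert, the insert length and whether the cDNA includes untranslated regions in addition to the coding sequence are not stated. Bluescript-type vectors generally carry a high-copy ColE1-type origin, an f1 origin for single-stranded DNA production, and a polylinker flanked by T3 and T7 phage RNA polymerase promoters. These elements are presumed from the backbone name and are not confirmed by the record.

The insert encodes a LIM-class homeodomain transcription factor, a family defined by paired LIM zinc-binding domains next to a DNA-binding homeodomain. The associated publication implicates lim5 in patterning of the central nervous system in Xenopus and zebrafish. The record lists no tags, reporters, eukaryotic promoters or other regulatory additions, and the depositor describes it simply as a basic clone isolated in the depositing laboratory. Clones of this kind usually serve as a source of the gene: as a template for in vitro transcription of riboprobes for in situ hybridization, as a sequence reference, or as starting material for subcloning into expression vectors. The record does not specify a particular application beyond providing the cDNA.
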