Addgene plasmid #74141: Zebrafish lim5 (lhx5)
Purpose: Basic cDNA clone for zebrafish lim5 (lhx5). Cloned in BS KS+.
Depositing lab: Igor Dawid. Depositing organization: National Institute of Child Health and Human Development (NICHD). Publication: The LIM class homeobox gene lim5: implied role in CNS patterning in Xenopus and zebrafish. Toyama R, Curtiss PE, Otani H, Kimura M, Dawid IB, Taira M. Dev Biol. 1995 Aug;170(2):583-93. 10.1006/dbio.1995.1238 PubMed 7649385.
Backbone
  Vector backbone: BS KS+
Growth in bacteria
  Bacterial resistance: Ampicillin, 100 μg/mL
  Growth temperature: 37°C
  Growth strain: DH5alpha
  Copy number: High Copy
Gene/Insert
  Gene/Insert name: lhx5 (alt name: lim5)
  Species: D. rerio (zebrafish)
  Entrez Gene: lhx5 (a.k.a. lim5)
Terms and licenses: Academic/Nonprofit Terms; Industry Terms: Not Available to Industry
Depositor comments: cloned in this lab
How to cite: Zebrafish lim5 (lhx5) was a gift from Igor Dawid (Addgene plasmid # 74141 ; http://n2t.net/addgene:74141 ; RRID:Addgene_74141)
